>Addgene plasmid #63147 | pXRkMX | depositor full sequence | sequence record 104607 | pXRkMX
CCCGGAGACGGTCACAGCTTGTCTGTAAGCGGATGCCGGGAGCAGACAAGCCCGTCAGGGCGCGTCAGCG
GGTGTTGGCGGGTGTCGGGGCTGGCTTAACTATGCGGCATCAGAGCAGATTGTACTGAGAGTGCACCATA
GACATGGAGGCCCAGAATACCCTCCTTGACAGTCTTGACGTGCGCAGCTCAGGGGCATGATGTGACTGTC
GCCCGTACATTTAGCCCATACATCCCCATGTATAATCATTTGCATCCATACATTTTGATGGCCGCACGGC
GCGAAGCAAAAATTACGGCTCCTCGCTGCAGACCTGCGAGCAGGGAAACGCTCCCCTCACAGACGCGTTG
AATTGTCCCCACGCCGCGCCCCTGTAGAGAAATATAAAAGGTTAGGATTTGCCACTGAGGTTCTTCTTTC
ATATACTTCCTTTTAAAATCTTGCTAGGATACAGTTCTCACATCACATCCGAACATAAACAACCATGGGT
AAGGAAAAGACTCACGTTTCGAGGCCGCGATTAAATTCCAACATGGATGCTGATTTATATGGGTATAAAT
GGGCTCGCGATAATGTCGGGCAATCAGGTGCGACAATCTATCGATTGTATGGGAAGCCCGATGCGCCAGA
GTTGTTTCTGAAACATGGCAAAGGTAGCGTTGCCAATGATGTTACAGATGAGATGGTCAGACTAAACTGG
CTGACGGAATTTATGCCTCTTCCGACCATCAAGCATTTTATCCGTACTCCTGATGATGCATGGTTACTCA
CCACTGCGATCCCCGGCAAAACAGCATTCCAGGTATTAGAAGAATATCCTGATTCAGGTGAAAATATTGT
TGATGCGCTGGCAGTGTTCCTGCGCCGGTTGCATTCGATTCCTGTTTGTAATTGTCCTTTTAACAGCGAT
CGCGTATTTCGTCTCGCTCAGGCGCAATCACGAATGAATAACGGTTTGGTTGATGCGAGTGATTTTGATG
ACGAGCGTAATGGCTGGCCTGTTGAACAAGTCTGGAAAGAAATGCATAAGCTTTTGCCATTCTCACCGGA
TTCAGTCGTCACTCATGGTGATTTCTCACTTGATAACCTTATTTTTGACGAGGGGAAATTAATAGGTTGT
ATTGATGTTGGACGAGTCGGAATCGCAGACCGATACCAGGATCTTGCCATCCTATGGAACTGCCTCGGTG
AGTTTTCTCCTTCATTACAGAAACGGCTTTTTCAAAAATATGGTATTGATAATCCTGATATGAATAAATT
GCAGTTTCATTTGATGCTCGATGAGTTTTTCTAATCAGTACTGACAATAAAAAGATTCTTGTTTTCAAGA
ACTTGTCATTTGTATAGTTTTTTTATATTGTAGTTGTTCTATTTTAATCAAATGTTAGCGTGATTTATAT
TTTTTTTCGCCTCGACATCATCTGCCCAGATGCGAAGTTAAGTGCGCAGAAAGTAATATCATGCGTCAAT
CGTATGTGAATGCTGGTCGCTATACTGCTGTCGATTCGATACTAACGCCGCCATCCAGTGTCGAAAACTG
CGGTGTGAAATACCGCACAGATGCGTAAGGAGAAAATACCGCATCAGGAAATTGTAAGCGTTAATATTTT
GTTAAAATTCGCGTTAAATTTTTGTTAAATCAGCTCATTTTTTAACCAATAGGCCGAAATCGGCAAAATC
CCTTATAAATCAAAAGAATAGACCGAGATAGGGT
[37 nt withheld, positions 1715-1751]
AAAGAACGTGGACTCCAACGTCAAAGG
[49 nt withheld, positions 1779-1827]
T
[91 nt withheld, positions 1829-1919]
G
[124 nt withheld, positions 1921-2044]
CCATTCGCCATTCAGGCTGCGCAACTGTTGGGAAGGGCGATCGGTGCGGGCCTCTTCGCTATTACGCCAG
CTGGCGAAAGGGGGATGTGCTGCAAGGCGATTAAGTTGGGTAACGCCAGGGTTTTCCCAGTCACGACGTT
GTAAAACGACGGCCAGTGAGCGCGCGTAATACGACTCACTATAGGGCGAATTGGGTACCGGGCCCCCCCT
CGAGGTCGACGGTATCGATAAGCTTGATATCGAATTCCTGCAGCCCGGGGGATCCACTAGTTCTAGAGCG
GCCGCCACCGCGGTGGAGCTCCAGCTTTTGTTCCCTTTAGTGAGGGTTAATTGCGCGCTTGGCGTAATCA
TGGTCATAGCTGTTTCCTGTGTGAAATTGTTATCCGCTCACAATTCCACACAACATACGAGCCGGAAGCA
TAAAGTGTAAAGCCTGGGGTGCCTAATGAGTGAGCTAACTCACATTAATTGCGTTGCGCTCACTGCCCGC
TTTCCAGTCGGGAAACCTGTCGTGCCAGCTGCATTAATGAATCGGCCAACGCGCGGGGAGAGGCGGTTTG
CGTATTGGGCGCTCTTCCGCTTCCTCGCTCACTGACTCGCTGCGCTCGGTCGTTCGGCTGCGGCGAGCGG
TATCAGCTCACTCAAAGGCGGTAATACGGTTATCCACAGAATCAGGGGATAACGCAGGAAAGAACATGTG
AGCAAAAGGCCAGCAAAAGGCCAGGAACCGTAAAAAGGCCGCGTTGCTGGCGTTTTTCCATAGGCTCCGC
CCCCCTGACGAGCATCACAAAAATCGACGCTCAAGTCAGAGGTGGCGAAACCCGACAGGACTATAAAGAT
ACCAGGCGTTTCCCCCTGGAAGCTCCCTCGTGCGCTCTCCTGTTCCGACCCTGCCGCTTACCGGATACCT
GTCCGCCTTTCTCCCTTCGGGAAGCGTGGCGCTTTCTCATAGCTCACGCTGTAGGTATCTCAGTTCGGTG
TAGGTCGTTCGCTCCAAGCTGGGCTGTGTGCACGAACCCCCCGTTCAGCCCGACCGCTGCGCCTTATCCG
GTAACTATCGTCTTGAGTCCAACCCGGTAAGACACGACTTATCGCCACTGGCAGCAGCCACTGGTAACAG
GATTAGCAGAGCGAGGTATGTAGGCGGTGCTACAGAGTTCTTGAAGTGGTGGCCTAACTACGGCTACACT
AGAAGGACAGTATTTGGTATCTGCGCTCTGCTGAAGCCAGTTACCTTCGGAAAAAGAGTTGGTAGCTCTT
GATCCGGCAAACAAACCACCGCTGGTAGCGGTGGTTTTTTTGTTTGCAAGCAGCAGATTACGCGCAGAAA
AAAAGGATCTCAAGAAGATCCTTTGATCTTTTCTACGGGGTCTGACGCTCAGTGGAACGAAAACTCACGT
TAAGGGATTTTGGTCATGAGATTATCAAAAAGGATCTTCACCTAGATCCTTTTAAATTAAAAATGAAGTT
TTAAATCAATCTAAAGTATATATGAGTAAACTTGGTCTGACAGTTACCAATGCTTAATCAGTGAGGCACC
TATCTCAGCGATCTGTCTATTTCGTTCATCCATAGTTGCCTGACTCCCCGTCGTGTAGATAACTACGATA
CGGGAGGGCTTACCATCTGGCCCCAGTGCTGCAATGATACCGCGAGACCCACGCTCACCGGCTCCAGATT
TATCAGCAATAAACCAGCCAGCCGGAAGGGCCGAGCGCAGAAGTGGTCCTGCAACTTTATCCGCCTCCAT
CCAGTCTATTAATTGTTGCCGGGAAGCTAGAGTAAGTAGTTCGCCAGTTAATAGTTTGCGCAACGTTGTT
GCCATTGCTACAGGCATCGTGGTGTCACGCTCGTCGTTTGGTATGGCTTCATTCAGCTCCGGTTCCCAAC
GATCAAGGCGAGTTACATGATCCCCCATGTTGTGCAAAAAAGCGGTTAGCTCCTTCGGTCCTCCGATCGT
TGTCAGAAGTAAGTTGGCCGCAGTGTTATCACTCATGGTTATGGCAGCACTGCATAATTCTCTTACTGTC
ATGCCATCCGTAAGATGCTTTTCTGTGACTGGTGAGTACTCAACCAAGTCATTCTGAGAATAGTGTATGC
GGCGACCGAGTTGCTCTTGCCCGGCGTCAATACGGGATAATACCGCGCCACATAGCAGAACTTTAAAAGT
GCTCATCATTGGAAAACGTTCTTCGGGGCGAAAACTCTCAAGGATCTTACCGCTGTTGAGATCCAGTTCG
ATGTAACCCACTCGTGCACCCAACTGATCTTCAGCATCTTTTACTTTCACCAGCGTTTCTGGGTGAGCAA
AAACAGGAAGGCAAAATGCCGCAAAAAAGGGAATAAGGGCGACACGGAAATGTTGAATACTCATACTCTT
CCTTTTTCAATATTATTGAAGCATTTATCAGGGTTATTGTCTCATGAGCGGATACATATTTGAATGTATT
TAGAAAAATAAACAAATAGGGGTTCAGCTGAAGCTTCGACAACCCTTAATATAACTTCGTATAATGTATG
CTATACGAAGTTATTAGGTCTAGAGATCCCCGCGCACATTTCCCCGAAAAGTGCCACCTGGGTCCTTTTC
ATCACGTACTATAAAAATAATTATAATTTAAATTTTTTAATATAAATATATAAATTAAAAATAGAAAGTA
AAAAAAGAAATTAAAGAAAAAATAGTTTTTGTTTTCCGAAGATGTAAAAGACTCTAGGGGGATCGCCAAC
AAATACTACCTTTTATCTTGCTCTTCCTGCTCTCAGGTATTAATGCCGAATTGTTTCATCTTGTCTGTGT
AGAAGACCACACACGAAAATCCTGTGATTTTACATTTTACTTATCGTTAATCGAATGTATATCTATTTAA
TCTGCTTTTCTTGTCTAATAAATATATATGTAAAGTACGCTTTTTGTTGAAATTTTTTAAACCTTTGTTT
ATTTTTTTTTCTTCATTCCGTAACTCTTCTACCTTCTTTATTTACTTTCTAAAATCCAAATACAAAACAT
AAAAATAAATAAACACAGAGTAAATTCCCAAATTATTCCATCATTAAAAGATACGAGGCGCGTGTAAGTT
ACAGGCAAGCGATGCGAGAACCCTTAATATAACTTCGTATAATGTATGCTATACGAAGTTATTAGGTGAT
ATCAGATCCACTAGCTATAAGGTTGATATTCTCACGAGTAAGCGGCACTTGCTACTTATTGACATTGCAG
ATTTTTGGCTACAGAAATAGTATATTAGAGATTATAATTGCTAATCAAATCAAAATATAAAATTAGTAAA
CCAAACCATTTATACCCTTCCTTAGTAGTTATGGATTGTTTTTTAATGATATTTCTGCAAACCAAAGAAA
GATTGTTATCCAGATAGAATTTAGTTTTGATATTCATTTTTTTGTTGAAGATTGAACGCCATATCTGGGC
CTCATAATTCAAAAGACGGTGCCATTATCGGTAGCGTTTCGCATTGTACTGGATGGCGCGCCTTCAGAAA
TTTCACAGTTGATGAATCGAAAAGAATGGTCTCATTGCAACACGTAAGGTTAAGATGTCCCTTTTTACCA
TTATAGGCAATAAATGAATCATAAAACGACCGTATACTGGTGAAATAGTAGGGAGAACGAGTACCTGTAG
TAAAAAGTATAAATCATAGTTAATCGGGCAATGTCCCTCGATCAAGGAGTATTGTGTCATGTTCGAGACA
AACGCCAACATTTTTGTTTCTTTTGGACAAATGTTGTTTGCATTTATGATCCGTTATATTTTGATCTAAT
GTAGAGTTGCACGTAGTTCTTACTGGCAAAGAAATCT
Features (pLannotate 1.2.2; 18 found; start..end, strand, type, name):
     91..140     +  misc_feature   bom (fragment): basis of mobility region from pBR322
    141..1497    +  gene           kanMX: yeast selectable marker conferring kanamycin resistance (Wach et al., 1994)
   1539..1588    +  misc_feature   bom (fragment): basis of mobility region from pBR322
   1616..2044    -  rep_origin     f1 ori (sequence partly withheld): f1 bacteriophage origin of replication; arrow indicates direction of (+) strand synthesis
   2048..2203    -  CDS            lacZα (fragment): LacZα fragment of β-galactosidase; lacZ fragment
   2211..2229    +  promoter       T7 promoter: promoter for bacteriophage T7 RNA polymerase
   2238..2345    -  misc_feature   MCS: pBluescript multiple cloning site
   2358..2376    -  promoter       T3 promoter: promoter for bacteriophage T3 RNA polymerase
   2421..2437    -  protein_bind   lac operator: The lac repressor binds to the lac operator to inhibit transcription in E. coli. This inhibition can be relieved by adding lactose or isopropyl-β-D-thiogalactopyranoside (IPTG). lac repressor encoded by lacI
   2445..2475    -  promoter       lac promoter: promoter for the E. coli lac operon
   2490..2511    -  protein_bind   CAP binding site: CAP binding activates transcription in the presence of cAMP. E. coli catabolite activator protein
   2524..2616    -  CDS            lacI (fragment): lac repressor; lacI; The lac repressor binds to the lac operator to inhibit transcription in E. coli. This inhibition can be relieved by adding lactose or isopropyl-β-D-thiogalactopyranoside (IPTG).
   2799..3387    -  rep_origin     ori: high-copy-number ColE1/pMB1/pBR322/pUC origin of replication
   3558..4418    -  CDS            AmpR: β-lactamase; bla; confers resistance to ampicillin, carbenicillin, and related antibiotics
   4419..4510    -  promoter       AmpR promoter: bla
   4545..4578    -  protein_bind   loxP: Cre-mediated recombination occurs in the 8-bp core sequence (GCATACAT). Cre recombinase
   4635..5137    +  misc_feature   CEN/ARS: S. cerevisiae CEN6 centromere fused to an autonomously replicating sequence
   5153..5186    -  protein_bind   loxP: Cre-mediated recombination occurs in the 8-bp core sequence (GCATACAT). Cre recombinase
