[The description below was written by a language model from this plasmid's Addgene catalogue record and pLannotate feature annotations shown in this document.]
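Description:
pXRkMX is an empty-backbone E. coli/budding yeast shuttle vector from the pXR series of conditional shuttle vectors, about 5.9 kb in the depositor's full sequence. In bacteria it is maintained through a ColE1/pUC-type origin and selected with ampicillin via the AmpR (β-lactamase) gene and its native promoter. The annotation describes this origin as high-copy, whereas the catalogue entry lists the plasmid as low copy. An f1 origin is also present, which allows single-stranded DNA production. In yeast, selection relies on the kanMX cassette, which confers G418 resistance, and this marker is bracketed by two short fragments annotated as pBR322 bom sequence.

The cloning region is pBluescript-derived: a multiple cloning site flanked by T7 and T3 promoters and embedded in a lacZα fragment, with the lac promoter, lac operator and CAP binding site upstream. No insert is present. The defining feature is a CEN/ARS module (CEN6 centromere fused to an autonomously replicating sequence) flanked by two loxP sites in the same orientation. While the CEN/ARS is intact, the plasmid replicates and segregates as a stable episome in yeast, which supports assembly of constructs in vivo, as stated in the record. Cre recombinase should excise the segment between the directly repeated loxP sites, removing the replication and centromere functions and converting the plasmid into a non-replicating integrating vector. G418 selection then recovers cells in which it has integrated at a targeted genomic locus. The vector therefore serves both plasmid assembly and targeted genomic integration with a drug marker rather than an auxotrophic one.
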