Addgene plasmid #63147: pXRkMX
Purpose: (Empty Backbone) Kan marker pXR vector uses for both plasmid assembly in vivo, as well as targeted genomic integration.
Depositing lab: Marc Gartenberg. Depositing organization: Rutgers, The State University of New Jersey. Publication: A series of conditional shuttle vectors for targeted genomic integration in budding yeast. Chou CC, Patel MT, Gartenberg MR. FEMS Yeast Res. 2015 May;15(3):fov010. doi: 10.1093/femsyr/fov010. Epub 2015 Mar 2. PubMed 25736914.
Backbone
  Vector backbone: pXR
  Vector type: Bacterial Expression, Yeast Expression, Cre/Lox
  Selectable markers: G418
Growth in bacteria
  Bacterial resistance: Ampicillin, 100 μg/mL
  Growth temperature: 37°C
  Growth strain: DH5alpha
  Copy number: Low Copy
Terms and licenses: Academic/Nonprofit Terms; Industry Terms: Not Available to Industry
How to cite: pXRkMX was a gift from Marc Gartenberg (Addgene plasmid # 63147 ; http://n2t.net/addgene:63147 ; RRID:Addgene_63147)
