>Addgene plasmid #63147 | pXRkMX | addgene partial sequence | sequence record 108412 | M13pUC-Fwd 5'-CCCAGTCACGACGTTGTAAAACG-3'
GGCGAATTGGGTACCGGGCCCCCCCTCGAGGTCGACGGTATCGATAAGCTTGATATCGAATTCCTGCAGC
CCGGGGGATCCACTAGTTCTAGAGCGGCCGCCACCGCGGTGGAGCTCCAGCTTTTGTTCCCTTTAGTGAG
GGTTAATTGCGCGCTTGGCGTAATCATGGTCATAGCTGTTTCCTGTGTGAAATTGTTATCCGCTCACAAT
TCCACACAACATACGAGCCGGAAGCATAAAGTGTAAAGCCTGGGGTGCCTAATGAGTGAGCTAACTCACA
TTAATTGCGTTGCGCTCACTGCCCGCTTTCCAGTCGGGAAACCTGTCGTGCCAGCTGCATTAATGAATCG
GCCAACGCGCGGGGAGAGGCGGTTTGCGTATTGGGCGCTCTTCCGCTTCCTCGCTCACTGACTCGCTGCG
CTCGGTCGTTCGGCTGCGGCGAGCGGTATCAGCTCACTCAAAGGCGGTAATACGGTTATCCACAGAATCA
GGGGATAACGCAGGAAAGAACATGTGAGCAAAAGGCCAGCAAAAGGCCAGGAACCGTAAAAAGGCCGCGT
TGCTGGCGTTTTTCCATAGGCTCCGCCCCCCTGACGAGCATCACAAAAATCGACGCTCAAGTCAGAGGTG
GCGAAACCCGACAGGACTATAAAGATACCAGGCGTTTCCCCCTGGAAGCTCCCTCGTGCGCTCTCCTGTT
CCGACCCTGCCGCTTACCGGATACCTGTCCGCCTTTCTCCCTTCGGGAAGCGTGGCGCTTTCTCATAGCT
CACGCTGTAGGTATCTCAGTTCGGTGTAGGTCG
