>Addgene plasmid #63147 | pXRkMX | addgene partial sequence | sequence record 108413 | F1ori-F 5'-GTGGACTCTTGTTCCAAACTGG-3'
GGATTTTGCCGATTTCGGCCTATTGGTTAAAAAATGAGCTGATTTAACAAAAATTTAACGCGAATTTTAA
CAAAATATTAACGCTTACAATTTCCTGATGCGGTATTTTCTCCTTACGCATCTGTGCGGTATTTCACACC
GCAGTTTTCGACACTGGATGGCGGCGTTAGTATCGAATCGACAGCAGTATAGCGACCAGCATTCACATAC
GATTGACGCATGATATTACTTTCTGCGCACTTAACTTCGCATCTGGGCAGATGATGTCGAGGCGAAAAAA
AATATAAATCACGCTAACATTTGATTAAAATAGAACAACTACAATATAAAAAAACTATACAAATGACAAG
TTCTTGAAAACAAGAATCTTTTTATTGTCAGTACTGATTAGAAAAACTCATCGAGCATCAAATGAAACTG
CAATTTATTCATATCAGGATTATCAATACCATATTTTTGAAAAAGCCGTTTCTGTAATGAAGGAGAAAAC
TCACCGAGGCAGTTCCATAGGATGGCAAGATCCTGGTATCGGTCTGCGATTCCGACTCGTCCAACATCAA
TACAACCTATTAATTTCCCCTCGTCAAAAATAAGGTTATCAAGTGAGAAATCACCATGAGTGACGACTGA
ATCCGGTGAGAATGGCAAAAGCTTATGCATTTCTTTCCAGACTTGTTCAACAGGCCAGCCATTACGCTCG
TCATCAAAATCACTCGCATCAACCAAACCGTTATTCATTCGTGATTGCGCCTGAGCGAGACGAAATACGC
GATCGCTGTTAAAAGGACAATTACAAACAGGAATCGAATGCAACC
