>Addgene plasmid #63147 | pXRkMX | addgene partial sequence | sequence record 108414 | AmpSeq-F 5'-ctcatgagcggatacatatttgaa-3'
AGCTGAAGCTTCGACAACCCTTAATATAACTTCGTATAATGTATGCTATACGAAGTTATTAGGTCTAGAG
ATCCCCGCGCACATTTCCCCGAAAAGTGCCACCTGGGTCCTTTTCATCACGTACTATAAAAATAATTATA
ATTTAAATTTTTTAATATAAATATATAAATTAAAAATAGAAAGTAAAAAAAGAAATTAAAGAAAAAATAG
TTTTTGTTTTCCGAAGATGTAAAAGACTCTAGGGGGATCGCCAACAAATACTACCTTTTATCTTGCTCTT
CCTGCTCTCAGGTATTAATGCCGAATTGTTTCATCTTGTCTGTGTAGAAGACCACACACGAAAATCCTGT
GATTTTACATTTTACTTATCGTTAATCGAATGTATATCTATTTAATCTGCTTTTCTTGTCTAATAAATAT
ATATGTAAAGTACGCTTTTTGTTGAAATTTTTTAAACCTTTGTTTATTTTTTTTTCTTCATTCCGTAACT
CTTCTACCTTCTTTATTTACTTTCTAAAATCCAAATACAAAACATAAAAATAAATAAACACAGAGTAAAT
TCCCAAATTATTCCATCATTAAAAGATACGAGGCGCGTGTAAGTTACAGGCAAGCGATGCGAGAACCCTT
AATATAACTTCGTATAATGTATGCTATACGAAGTTATTAGGTGATATCAGATCCACTAGCTATAAGGTTG
ATATTCTCACGAGTAAGCGGCACTTGCTACTTATTGACATTGCAGATTTTTGGCTACAGAAATAGTATAT
TAGAGATTATAATTGCTAATCAAATCAAAATATAAAATTAGTAAACCAAACCATTTATACCCTTCCTTAG
TAGTTATGGATTGTTTT
